>Addgene plasmid #146333 | pAc5.1B-lambdaN-HA-DmAGO1-F777AI716A-siRNAres_F | depositor full sequence | sequence record 288778 | Full Sequence
CTTCAAGGAATTAATTCTATATTCTAAAAACACAAATGATACTTCTAAAAAAAATCATGAATGGCATCAA
CTCTGAATCAAATCTTTGCAGATGCACCTACTTCTCATTTCCACTGTCACATCATTTTTCCAGATCTCGC
TGCCTGTTATGTGGCCCACAAACCAAGACACGTTTTATGGCCATTAAAGCTGGCTGATCGTCGCCAAACA
CCAAATACATATCAATATGTACATTCGAGAAAGAAGCGATCAAAGAAGCGTCTTCGGGCGAGTAGGAGAA
TGCGGAGGAGAAGGAGAACGAGCTGATCTAGTATCTCTCCACAATCCAATGCCAACTGACCAACTGGCCA
TATTCGGAGCAATTTGAAGCCAATTTCCATCGCCTGGCGATCGCTCCATTCTTGGCTATATGTTTTTCAC
CGTTCCCGGGGCCATTTTCAAAGACTCGTCGGTAAGATAAGATTGTGTCACTCGCTGTCTCTCTTCATTT
GTCGAAGAATGCTGAGGAATTTCGCGATGACGTCGGCGAGTATTTTGAAGAATGAGAATAATTTGTATTT
ATACGAAAATCAGTTAGTGGAATTTTCTACAAAAACATGTTATCTATAGATAATTTTGTTGCAAAATATG
TTGACTATGACAAAGATTGTATGTATATACCTTTAATGTATTCTCATTTTCTTATGTATTTATAATGGCA
ATGATGATACTGATGATATTTTAAGATGATGCCAGACCACAGGCTGATTTCTGCGTCTTTTGCCGAACGC
AGTGCATGTGCGGTTGTTGTTTTTTGGAATAGTTTCAATTTTCGGACTGTCCGCTTTGATTTCAGTTTCT
TGGCTTATTCAAAAAGCAAAGTAAAGCCAAAAAAGCGAGATGGCAATACCAAATGCGGCAAAACGGTAGT
GGAAGGAAAGGGGTGCGGGGCAGCGGAAGGAAGGGTGGGGCGGGGCGTGGCGGGGTCTGTGGCTGGGCGC
GACGTCACCGACGTTGGAGCCACTCCTTTGACCATGTGTGCGTGTGTGTATTATTCGTGTCTCGCCACTC
GCCGGTTGTTTTTTTCTTTTTATCTCGCTCTCTCTAGCGCCATCTCGTACGCATGCTCAACGCACCGCAT
GTTGCCGTGTCCTTTATGCGTCATTTTGGCTCGAAATAGGCAATTATTTAAACAAAGATTAGTCAACGAA
AACGCTAAAATAAATAAGTCTACAATATGGTTACTTATTGCCATGTGTGTGCAGCCAACGATAGCAACAA
AAGCAACAACACAGTGGCTTTCCCTCTTTCACTTTTTGTTTGCAAGCGCGTGCGAGCAAGACGGCACGAC
CGGCAAACGCAATTACGCTGACAAAGAGCAGACGAAGTTTTGGCCGAAAAACATCAAGGCGCCTGATACG
AATGCATTTGCAATAACAATTGCGATATTTAATATTGTTTATGAAGCTGTTTGACTTCAAAACACACAAA
AAAAAAAATAAAACAAATTATTTGAAAGAGAATTAGGAATCGGACAGCTTATCGTTACGGGCTAACAGCA
CACCGAGACGAAATAGCTTACCTGACGTCACAGCCTCTGGAAGAACTGCCGCCAAGCAGAGAGAGAGAGA
AAAAGAGGGAGAGCAGCTTAGACCGCATGTGCTTGTGTGTGAGGCGTCTCTCTCTTCGTCTCCTGTTTGC
GCAAACGCATAGACTGCACTGAGAAAATCGATTACCTATTTTTTATGAATGAATATTTGCACTATTACTA
TTCAAAACTATTAAGATAGCAATCACATTCAATAGCCAAATACTATACCACCTGAGCGATGCAACGAAAT
GATCAATTTGAGCAAAAATGCTGCATATTTAGGACGGCATCATTATAGAAATGCTTCTTGCTGTGTACTT
TTCTCTCGTCTGGCAGCTGTTTCGCCGTTATTGTTAAAACCGGCTTAAGTTAGGTGTGTTTTCTACGACT
AGTGATGCCCCTACTAGAAGATGTGTGTTGCACAAATGTCCCTGAATAACCAATTTGAAGTGCAGATAGC
AGTAAACGTAAGCTAATATGAATATTATTTAACTGTAATGTTTTAATATCGCTGGACATTACTAATAAAC
CCACTATAAACACATGTACATATGTATGTTTTGGCATACAATGAGTAGTTGGGGAAAAAATGTGTAAAAG
CACCGTGACCATCACAGCATAAAGATAACCAGCTGAAGTATCGAATATGAGTAACCCCCAAATTGAATCA
CATGCCGCAACTGATAGGACCCATGGAAGTACACTCTTCATGGCGATATACAAGACACACACAAGCACGA
ACACCCAGTTGCGGAGGAAATTCTCCGTAAATGAAAACCCAATCGGCGAACAATTCATACCCATATATGG
TAAAAGTTTTGAACGCGACTTGAGAGCGGAGAGCATTGCGGCTGATAAGGTTTTAGCGCTAAGCGGGCTT
TATAAAACGGGCTGCGGGACCAGTTTTCATATCACTACCGTTTGAGTTCTTGTGCTGTGTGGATACTCCT
CCCGACACAAAGCCGCTCCATCAGCCAGCAGTCGTCTAATCCAGAGACCCCGGATCGGGGTACCCAACAT
GGACGCACAAACACGACGACGTGAGCGTCGCGCTGAGAAACAAGCTCAATGGAAAGCTGCAAACGGTGGA
TCTCCTCCAAGCTTGAATTCTATGTACCCATACGATGTTCCAGATTACGCTATGTCCACGGAGCGTGAGC
TGGCTCCCGGTGGGCCAGCTCAGCTCCATCCGCACACGCTGCCGCTGACTTTTCCGGATCTCCAGATGAC
CTCCACCGTGGGCATCATTGGGAAAGTCTACGAGTCACAGTGGACCCCCTCGCCCACTCGGCCTCAGAGT
CCCTCTCAGGCGCAGACTAGCTTCGACACGCTCACATCACCACCAGCGCCCGGCTCGTCGGTCAATCCCA
CCGCCGTCACCAGCCCAAGTGCCCAGAATGTGGCCGCTGGTGGAGCAACTGTGGCCGGTGCAGCAGCAAC
TGCCGCCCAGGTGGCCTCCGCCTTGGGTGCCACCACCGGCAGCGTGACGCCAGCAATTGCCACCGCAACG
CCAGCCACGCAGCCGGATATGCCCGTCTTTACGTGTCCACGACGCCCGAATCTCGGACGAGAGGGTCGCC
CGATTGTGCTGCGCGCCAATCACTTCCAGGTGACAATGCCGCGTGGCTATGTGCATCACTATGACATCAA
TATACAGCCGGACAAGTGTCCGCGAAAGGTGAACCGTGAGATTATCGAGACTATGGTGCATGCCTATAGC
AAGATCTTCGGAGTGCTCAAGCCGGTGTTCGATGGTCGCAACAATCTGTATACCCGCGATCCCCTGCCCA
TTGGCAACGAGCGTCTAGAGCTGGAGGTTACTCTACCCGGCGAGGGCAAAGATCGAATCTTTCGCGTGAC
GATCAAGTGGCAGGCTCAGGTCTCGCTCTTCAATTTGGAGGAAGCTCTCGAAGGCCGCACGCGGCAGATA
CCCTATGATGCCATTTTGGCGCTCGATGTGGTCATGCGCCATCTGCCCAGCATGACGTACACGCCAGTGG
GACGTAGCTTCTTCAGTTCCCCGGAGGGTTACTACCATCCCCTGGGTGGTGGACGCGAGGTTTGGTTCGG
TTTCCATCAGAGCGCAAGGCCCTCGCAGTGGAAGATGATGCTCAATATCGATGTCTCGGCCACCGCTTTC
TACAAGGCTCAACCAGTCATTGACTTCATGTGCGAGGTGCTGGACATTCGCGACATCAACGAGCAGCGCA
AACCGCTCACCGATTCGCAGCGCGTCAAGTTCACCAAAGAAATTAAAGGCCTGAAGATCGAGATCACCCA
CTGCGGCCAGATGCGTCGCAAGTATCGTGTGTGCAACGTCACTCGCCGCCCCGCTCAGATGCAATCATTC
CCACTGCAGCTGGAGAACGGACAGACCGTAGAGTGCACCGTGGCCAAGTACTTCCTGGACAAGTACCGCA
TGAAATTGCGCTACCCGCACTTGCCCTGCCTGCAGGTTGGCCAAGAGCACAAGCACACTTACCTGCCTCT
AGAGGTGTGCAACATTGTGGCCGGACAGCGGTGCATTAAAAAGCTGACCGATATGCAGACGTCGACCATG
ATCAAGGCCACAGCTCGTTCAGCTCCGGATCGTGAGCGTGAGATTAACAACTTGGTAAAGCGCGCCGACT
TCAACAACGATTCGTATGTGCAAGAGTTTGGCCTGACCATCTCCAATTCGATGATGGAGGTACGAGGACG
CGTCTTGCCTCCTCCCAAGCTTCAGTATGGGGGACGTGTGTCTACCGGCCTCACCGGCCAGCAGCTGTTC
CCGCCACAGAACAAGGTGAGCTTGGCCTCGCCCAACCAGGGTGTATGGGATATGCGAGGCAAGCAGTTCT
TCACTGGCGTCGAGATCCGCATCTGGGCCATCGCCTGTTTTGCCCCACAGCGCACGGTGCGCGAGGATGC
GCTGCGTAATTTCACCCAGCAGCTGCAGAAGATCTCAAACGATGCAGGCATGCCGATAATTGGACAGCCG
TGCTTCTGTAAGTACGCCACCGGGCCGGATCAAGTGGAACCCATGTTCCGTTACCTGAAGATCACCTTCC
CCGGCCTGCAACTCGTCGTGGTTGTGCTGCCCGGCAAGACTCCAGTATACGCCGAGGTGAAGCGTGTAGG
TGACACCGTTCTGGGTATGGCCACCCAGTGTGTGCAGGCCAAGAACGTGAACAAGACATCGCCACAGACG
CTCTCTAATCTGTGTCTGAAGATCAACGTCAAGTTGGGCGGCATCAATTCAATTCTGGTCCCCTCCATTC
GGCCAAAGGTCTTCAATGAGCCGGTCGCCTTTTTGGGTGCCGATGTGACACACCCACCAGCTGGCGACAA
CAAGAAACCATCGATTGCCGCCGTCGTGGGCTCCATGGATGCCCATCCATCGCGGTATGCCGCCACCGTT
CGCGTACAGCAGCACCGACAGGAGATCATCCAGGAGCTGAGCAGCATGGTGCGCGAGCTGTTGATCATGG
CCTACAAATCGACGGGCGGCTACAAGCCCCACCGCATCATACTCTATCGTGACGGAGTCTCCGAGGGACA
ATTCCCACATGTCCTGCAACACGAATTGACCGCCATTCGCGAGGCCTGCATTAAGCTAGAGCCAGAGTAT
CGGCCGGGCATCACATTCATTGTGGTGCAGAAGCGCCATCACACTCGACTCTTCTGCGCGGAGAAGAAGG
AGCAGAGCGGCAAATCGGGCAATATTCCCGCAGGCACCACCGTCGATGTGGGCATCACACATCCCACCGA
ATTTGATTTCTATCTATGCAGCCATCAGGGCATCCAGGGCACCAGTCGCCCCTCGCACTACCACGTTCTG
TGGGACGACAATCACTTTGACTCGGACGAGCTGCAGTGCCTCACGTATCAGCTATGCCGTACGTACGTGC
GCTGCACCCGATCCGTCAGTATACCGGCGCCAGCCTACTACGCCCATTTAGTGGCCTTCCGTGCCAGATA
TCATCTGGTGGAGAAGGAGCACGATTCGGGCGAGGGTTCGCACCAGAGCGGCTGCTCAGAGGATCGTACG
CCAGGTGCCATGGCCAGGGCCATCACTGTGCACGCGGATACCAAGAAGGTCATGTACTTTGCCTAACTCG
AGTCTAGAGGGCCCGCGGTTCGAAGGTAAGCCTATCCCTAACCCTCTCCTCGGTCTCGATTCTACGCGTA
CCGGTCATCATCACCATCACCATTGAGTTTAAACCCGCTGATCAGCCTCGACTGTGCCTTCTAAGGCCTG
AGCTCGCTGATCAGCCTCGATCGAGGATCCAGACATGATAAGATACATTGATGAGTTTGGACAAACCACA
ACTAGAATGCAGTGAAAAAAATGCTTTATTTGTGAAATTTGTGATGCTATTGCTTTATTTGTAACCATTA
TAAGCTGCAATAAACAAGTTAACAACAACAATTGCATTCATTTTATGTTTCAGGTTCAGGGGGAGGTGTG
GGAGGTTTTTTAAAGCAAGTAAAACCTCTACAAATGTGGTATGGCTGATTATGATCAGTCGACCGATGCC
CTTGAGAGCCTTCAACCCAGTCAGCTCCTTCCGGTGGGCGCGGGGCATGACTATCGTCGCCGCACTTATG
ACTGTCTTCTTTATCATGCAACTCGTAGGACAGGTGCCGGCAGCGCTCTGGGTCATTTTCGGCGAGGACC
GCTTTCGCTGGAGCGCGACGATGATCGGCCTGTCGCTTGCGGTATTCGGAATCTTGCACGCCCTCGCTCA
AGCCTTCGTCACTGGTCCCGCCACCAAACGTTTCGGCGAGAAGCAGGCCATTATCGCCGGCATGGCGGCC
GACGCGCTGGGCTACGTCTTGCTGGCGTTCGCGACGCGAGGCTGGATGGCCTTCCCCATTATGATTCTTC
TCGCTTCCGGCGGCATCGGGATGCCCGCGTTGCAGGCCATGCTGTCCAGGCAGGTAGATGACGACCATCA
GGGACAGCTTCAAGGATCGCTCGCGGCTCTTACCAGCCAGCAAAAGGCCAGGAACCGTAAAAAGGCCGCG
TTGCTGGCGTTTTTCCATAGGCTCCGCCCCCCTGACGAGCATCACAAAAATCGACGCTCAAGTCAGAGGT
GGCGAAACCCGACAGGACTATAAAGATACCAGGCGTTTCCCCCTGGAAGCTCCCTCGTGCGCTCTCCTGT
TCCGACCCTGCCGCTTACCGGATACCTGTCCGCCTTTCTCCCTTCGGGAAGCGTGGCGCTTTCTCAATGC
TCACGCTGTAGGTATCTCAGTTCGGTGTAGGTCGTTCGCTCCAAGCTGGGCTGTGTGCACGAACCCCCCG
TTCAGCCCGACCGCTGCGCCTTATCCGGTAACTATCGTCTTGAGTCCAACCCGGTAAGACACGACTTATC
GCCACTGGCAGCAGCCACTGGTAACAGGATTAGCAGAGCGAGGTATGTAGGCGGTGCTACAGAGTTCTTG
AAGTGGTGGCCTAACTACGGCTACACTAGAAGGACAGTATTTGGTATCTGCGCTCTGCTGAAGCCAGTTA
CCTTCGGAAAAAGAGTTGGTAGCTCTTGATCCGGCAAACAAACCACCGCTGGTAGCGGTGGTTTTTTTGT
TTGCAAGCAGCAGATTACGCGCAGAAAAAAAGGATCTCAAGAAGATCCTTTGATCTTTTCTACGGGGTCT
GACGCTCAGTGGAACGAAAACTCACGTTAAGGGATTTTGGTCATGAGATTATCAAAAAGGATCTTCACCT
AGATCCTTTTAAATTAAAAATGAAGTTTTAAATCAATCTAAAGTATATATGAGTAAACTTGGTCTGACAG
TTACCAATGCTTAATCAGTGAGGCACCTATCTCAGCGATCTGTCTATTTCGTTCATCCATAGTTGCCTGA
CTCCCCGTCGTGTAGATAACTACGATACGGGAGGGCTTACCATCTGGCCCCAGTGCTGCAATGATACCGC
GAGACCCACGCTCACCGGCTCCAGATTTATCAGCAATAAACCAGCCAGCCGGAAGGGCCGAGCGCAGAAG
TGGTCCTGCAACTTTATCCGCCTCCATCCAGTCTATTAATTGTTGCCGGGAAGCTAGAGTAAGTAGTTCG
CCAGTTAATAGTTTGCGCAACGTTGTTGCCATTGCTGCAGGCATCGTGGTGTCACGCTCGTCGTTTGGTA
TGGCTTCATTCAGCTCCGGTTCCCAACGATCAAGGCGAGTTACATGATCCCCCATGTTGTGCAAAAAAGC
GGTTAGCTCCTTCGGTCCTCCGATCGTTGTCAGAAGTAAGTTGGCCGCAGTGTTATCACTCATGGTTATG
GCAGCACTGCATAATTCTCTTACTGTCATGCCATCCGTAAGATGCTTTTCTGTGACTGGTGAGTACTCAA
CCAAGTCATTCTGAGAATAGTGTATGCGGCGACCGAGTTGCTCTTGCCCGGCGTCAACACGGGATAATAC
CGCGCCACATAGCAGAACTTTAAAAGTGCTCATCATTGGAAAACGTTCTTCGGGGCGAAAACTCTCAAGG
ATCTTACCGCTGTTGAGATCCAGTTCGATGTAACCCACTCGTGCACCCAACTGATCTTCAGCATCTTTTA
CTTTCACCAGCGTTTCTGGGTGAGCAAAAACAGGAAGGCAAAATGCCGCAAAAAAGGGAATAAGGGCGAC
ACGGAAATGTTGAATACTCATACTCTTCCTTTTTCAATATTATTGAAGCATTTATCAGGGTTATTGTCTC
ATGAGCGGATACATATTTGAATGTATTTAGAAAAATAAACAAATAGGGGTTCCGCGCACATTTCCCCGAA
AAGTGCCACCTGACGTCTAAGAAACCATTATTATCATGACATTAACCTATAAAAATAGGCGTATCACGAG
GCCCTTTCGT
Features (pLannotate 1.2.2; 11 found; start..end, strand, type, name):
     56..2568    +  promoter       Ac5 promoter: Drosophila melanogaster actin 5C promoter
   2589..2654    +  CDS            N (fragment): REGN_LAMBD - Experimental evidence at protein level: Swiss-Prot protein existence level 1. Plays a role as a transcriptional antitermination factor that allows the virus to initiate its lytic phase. Activates expression of the delayed viral early genes by modifying host RNA polymerase (RNAP) into a form that is resistant to termination signals. This antitermination function requires the host NusA protein which serves to stabilize the interaction between antitermination protein N and host RNA polymerase. From Escherichia phage lambda (Bacteriophage lambda).
   2685..2711    +  CDS            3xHA (fragment): three tandem HA epitope tags
   3060..5663    +  CDS            Ago2: AGO2_RAT - Also known as Eif2c2. Experimental evidence at protein level: Swiss-Prot protein existence level 1. Required for RNA-mediated gene silencing (RNAi) by the RNA- induced silencing complex (RISC). The 'minimal RISC' appears to include AGO2 bound to a short guide RNA such as a microRNA (miRNA) or short interfering RNA (siRNA). These guide RNAs direct RISC to complementary mRNAs that are targets for RISC-mediated gene silencing. The precise mechanism of gene silencing depends on the degree of complementarity between the miRNA or siRNA and its target. Binding of RISC to a perfectly comple
   5695..5736    +  CDS            V5 tag: epitope tag from simian virus 5
   5836..5970    -  polyA_signal   SV40 poly(A) signal: SV40 polyadenylation signal
   5993..6077    -  CDS            large T antigen (fragment): large T antigen from SV40 (simian virus 40)
   6078..6548    +  CDS            TcR (fragment): tetracycline efflux protein; tet; confers resistance to tetracycline
   6592..7180    -  rep_origin     ori: high-copy-number ColE1/pMB1/pBR322/pUC origin of replication
   7351..8211    -  CDS            AmpR: β-lactamase; bla; confers resistance to ampicillin, carbenicillin, and related antibiotics
   8212..8316    -  promoter       AmpR promoter: bla
