[The description below was written by a language model from this plasmid's Addgene catalogue record and pLannotate feature annotations shown in this document.]
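Description:
pAc5.1B-lambdaN-HA-DmAGO1-F777AI716A-siRNAres_F is an 8,410 nt insect expression plasmid for producing a tagged mutant form of Drosophila melanogaster Argonaute 1 (AGO1). The catalogue lists the backbone as unknown, although the name and the annotated parts point to a pAc5.1-type layout. The Drosophila actin 5C (Ac5) promoter, a strong constitutive promoter in fly cells, drives the open reading frame, and an SV40 polyadenylation signal lies downstream. In bacteria the plasmid is maintained through a ColE1/pUC-type origin and selected with ampicillin via the β-lactamase gene and its bla promoter. The record lists it as low copy. Short fragments annotated as tetracycline resistance and SV40 large T antigen appear to be non-functional backbone remnants.

The coding region begins with a short fragment of the bacteriophage lambda N protein, followed by an HA epitope (annotated as a partial match to 3xHA) and then the AGO1 insert. The annotation tool labelled the insert by homology to rat Ago2, but the catalogue identifies it as fly AGO1. The lambda N peptide binds boxB RNA hairpins, so fusions of this kind are generally used to tether a protein artificially to a boxB-containing reporter mRNA, while HA allows detection or immunoprecipitation. A V5 tag sequence from the backbone lies downstream of the insert; the record does not state whether it is in frame and translated. The name indicates F777A and I716A substitutions, consistent with the two non-silent changes recorded relative to the reference sequence, and an siRNA-resistant version of the coding sequence, which would suit complementation after knockdown of endogenous AGO1. The record does not describe the functional effect of the substitutions. The associated publication concerns GW182 and miRNA-mediated silencing.
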