Addgene plasmid #146333: pAc5.1B-lambdaN-HA-DmAGO1-F777AI716A-siRNAres_F
Purpose: Insect Expression of DmAGO1-F777AI716A-siRNAres
Depositing lab: Elisa Izaurralde. Depositing organization: Max Planck Institute for Developmental Biology. Publication: A C-terminal silencing domain in GW182 is essential for miRNA function. Eulalio A, Helms S, Fritzsch C, Fauser M, Izaurralde E. RNA. 2009 Jun;15(6):1067-77. doi: 10.1261/rna.1605509. Epub 2009 Apr 21. PubMed 19383769.
Backbone
  Vector backbone: Unknown
  Vector type: Insect Expression
Growth in bacteria
  Bacterial resistance: Ampicillin, 100 μg/mL
  Growth temperature: 37°C
  Growth strain: DH5alpha
  Copy number: Low Copy
Gene/Insert
  Gene/Insert name: DmAGO1-F777AI716A-siRNAres
  Species: D. melanogaster (fly)
  Mutation: variation with 2 non silent mutations compared to the sequence given by NCBI:NM_166020.1
  Entrez Gene: AGO1 (a.k.a. Dmel_CG6671, AGO-1, Ago, Ago-1, Ago1, Agp1, CG6671, Dm Ago1, DmAgo1, Dmel\CG6671, MRE20, ago-1, ago1, ago1-1, anon-WO0257455.29, argonaute1, dAGO1, dAgo1, dmAgo1, l(2)04845, l(2)4845, l(2)k00208, l(2)k08121)
  Cloning method: Unknown
Terms and licenses: Academic/Nonprofit Terms; Industry Terms: Not Available to Industry
Depositor comments: Plasmids from this collection were made available to the research community and donated after the lab closed. Please note that the sequence provided by the depositing laboratory may be theoretical/predicted or based on Sanger sequencing results. There may be discrepancies between sequencing results obtained by Addgene and the depositor sequence. If an Addgene verified sequence is not available, please contact before placing your order to request that our lab fully sequence the plasmid.
How to cite: pAc5.1B-lambdaN-HA-DmAGO1-F777AI716A-siRNAres_F was a gift from Elisa Izaurralde (Addgene plasmid # 146333 ; http://n2t.net/addgene:146333 ; RRID:Addgene_146333)
